>Addgene plasmid #22326 | pCI-OR5P3 | depositor full sequence | sequence record 10236 | Author sequence
TCAATATTGGCCATTAGCCATATTATTCATTGGTTATATAGCATAAATCAATATTGGCTATTGGCCATTG
CATACGTTGTATCTATATCATAATATGTACATTTATATTGGCTCATGTCCAATATGACCGCCATGTTGGC
ATTGATTATTGACTAGTTATTAATAGTAATCAATTACGGGGTCATTAGTTCATAGCCCATATATGGAGTT
CCGCGTTACATAACTTACGGTAAATGGCCCGCCTGGCTGACCGCCCAACGACCCCCGCCCATTGACGTCA
ATAATGACGTATGTTCCCATAGTAACGCCAATAGGGACTTTCCATTGACGTCAATGGGTGGAGTATTTAC
GGTAAACTGCCCACTTGGCAGTACATCAAGTGTATCATATGCCAAGTCCGCCCCCTATTGACGTCAATGA
CGGTAAATGGCCCGCCTGGCATTATGCCCAGTACATGACCTTACGGGACTTTCCTACTTGGCAGTACATC
TACGTATTAGTCATCGCTATTACCATGGTGATGCGGTTTTGGCAGTACACCAATGGGCGTGGATAGCGGT
TTGACTCACGGGGATTTCCAAGTCTCCACCCCATTGACGTCAATGGGAGTTTGTTTTGGCACCAAAATCA
ACGGGACTTTCCAAAATGTCGTAATAACCCCGCCCCGTTGACGCAAATGGGCGGTAGGCGTGTACGGTGG
GAGGTCTATATAAGCAGAGCTCGTTTAGTGAACCGTCAGATCACTAGAAGCTTTATTGCGGTAGTTTATC
ACAGTTAAATTGCTAACGCAGTCAGTGCTTCTGACACAACAGTCTCGAACTTAAGCTGCAGAAGTTGGTC
GTGAGGCACTGGGCAGGTAAGTATCAAGGTTACAAGACAGGTTTAAGGAGACCAATAGAAACTGGGCTTG
TCGAGACAGAGAAGACTCTTGCGTTTCTGATAGGCACCTATTGGTCTTACTGACATCCACTTTGCCTTTC
TCTCCACAGGTGTCCACTCCCAGTTCAATTACAGCTCTTAAGGCTAGAGTACTTAATACGACTCACTATA
GGCTAGCATGAATGGCACAGAAGGCCCTAACTTCTACGTGCCCTTCTCCAATGCGACGGGTGTGGTACGC
GAATTCACGCGTATGGGGACTGGAAATGACACCACTGTGGTAGAGTTTACTCTTTTGGGGTTATCCGAGG
ATACTACAGTTTGTGCTATTTTATTTCTTGTGTTTCTAGGAATTTATGTTGTCACCTTAATGGGTAATAT
CAGCATAATTGTATTGATCAGAAGAAGTCATCATCTTCATACACCCATGTACATTTTCCTCTGCCATTTG
GCCTTTGTAGACATTGGGTACTCCTCATCAGTCACACCTGTCATGCTCATGAGCTTCCTAAGGAAAGAAA
CCTCTCTCCCTGTTGCTGGTTGTGTGGCCCAGCTCTGTTCTGTAGTGACGTTTGGTACGGCCGAGTGCTT
CCTGCTGGCTGCCATGGCCTATGATCGCTATGTGGCCATCTGCTCACCCCTGCTCTACTCTACCTGCATG
TCCCCTGGAGTCTGCATCATCTTAGTGGGCATGTCCTACCTGGGTGGATGTGTGAATGCTTGGACATTCA
TTGGCTGCTTATTAAGACTGTCCTTCTGTGGGCCAAATAAAGTCAATCACTTTTTCTGTGACTATTCACC
ACTTTTGAAGCTTGCTTGTTCCCATGATTTTACTTTTGAAATAATTCCAGCTATCTCTTCTGGATCTATC
ATTGTGGCCACTGTGTGTGTCATAGCCATATCCTACATCTATATCCTCATCACCATCCTGAAGATGCACT
CCACCAAGGGCCGCCACAAGGCCTTCTCCACCTGCACCTCCCACCTCACTGCAGTCACTCTGTTCTATGG
GACCATTACCTTCATTTATGTGATGCCCAAGTCCAGCTACTCAACTGACCAGAACAAGGTGGTGTCTGTG
TTCTACACCGTGGTGATTCCCATGTTGAACCCCCTGATCTACAGCCTCAGGAACAAGGAGATTAAGGGGG
CTCTGAAGAGAGAGCTTAGAATAAAAATATTTTCTTGAGCGGCCGCTTCGAGCAGACATGATAAGATACA
TTGATGAGTTTGGACAAACCACAACTAGAATGCAGTGAAAAAAATGCTTTATTTGTGAAATTTGTGATGC
TATTGCTTTATTTGTAACCATTATAAGCTGCAATAAACAAGTTAACAACAACAATTGCATTCATTTTATG
TTTCAGGTTCAGGGGGAGATGTGGGAGGTTTTTTAAAGCAAGTAAAACCTCTACAAATGTGGTAAAATCG
ATAAGGATCCGGGCTGGCGTAATAGCGAAGAGGCCCGCACCGATCGCCCTTCCCAACAGTTGCGCAGCCT
GAATGGCGAATGG
[124 nt withheld, positions 2394-2517]
C
[91 nt withheld, positions 2519-2609]
A
[49 nt withheld, positions 2611-2659]
CCTTTGACGTTGGAGTCCACGTTCTTT
[37 nt withheld, positions 2687-2723]
ACCCTATCTCGGTCTATTCTTTTGATTTATAAGGGATTTTGCCGATTTCGGCCTATTGGTTAAAAAATGA
GCTGATTTAACAAAAATTTAACGCGAATTTTAACAAAATATTAACGCTTACAATTTCCTGATGCGGTATT
TTCTCCTTACGCATCTGTGCGGTATTTCACACCGCATATGGTGCACTCTCAGTACAATCTGCTCTGATGC
CGCATAGTTAAGCCAGCCCCGACACCCGCCAACACCCGCTGACGCGCCCTGACGGGCTTGTCTGCTCCCG
GCATCCGCTTACAGACAAGCTGTGACCGTCTCCGGGAGCTGCATGTGTCAGAGGTTTTCACCGTCATCAC
CGAAACGCGCGAGACGAAAGGGCCTCGTGATACGCCTATTTTTATAGGTTAATGTCATGATAATAATGGT
TTCTTAGACGTCAGGTGGCACTTTTCGGGGAAATGTGCGCGGAACCCCTATTTGTTTATTTTTCTAAATA
CATTCAAATATGTATCCGCTCATGAGACAATAACCCTGATAAATGCTTCAATAATATTGAAAAAGGAAGA
GTATGAGTATTCAACATTTCCGTGTCGCCCTTATTCCCTTTTTTGCGGCATTTTGCCTTCCTGTTTTTGC
TCACCCAGAAACGCTGGTGAAAGTAAAAGATGCTGAAGATCAGTTGGGTGCACGAGTGGGTTACATCGAA
CTGGATCTCAACAGCGGTAAGATCCTTGAGAGTTTTCGCCCCGAAGAACGTTTTCCAATGATGAGCACTT
TTAAAGTTCTGCTATGTGGCGCGGTATTATCCCGTATTGACGCCGGGCAAGAGCAACTCGGTCGCCGCAT
ACACTATTCTCAGAATGACTTGGTTGAGTACTCACCAGTCACAGAAAAGCATCTTACGGATGGCATGACA
GTAAGAGAATTATGCAGTGCTGCCATAACCATGAGTGATAACACTGCGGCCAACTTACTTCTGACAACGA
TCGGAGGACCGAAGGAGCTAACCGCTTTTTTGCACAACATGGGGGATCATGTAACTCGCCTTGATCGTTG
GGAACCGGAGCTGAATGAAGCCATACCAAACGACGAGCGTGACACCACGATGCCTGTAGCAATGGCAACA
ACGTTGCGCAAACTATTAACTGGCGAACTACTTACTCTAGCTTCCCGGCAACAATTAATAGACTGGATGG
AGGCGGATAAAGTTGCAGGACCACTTCTGCGCTCGGCCCTTCCGGCTGGCTGGTTTATTGCTGATAAATC
TGGAGCCGGTGAGCGTGGGTCTCGCGGTATCATTGCAGCACTGGGGCCAGATGGTAAGCCCTCCCGTATC
GTAGTTATCTACACGACGGGGAGTCAGGCAACTATGGATGAACGAAATAGACAGATCGCTGAGATAGGTG
CCTCACTGATTAAGCATTGGTAACTGTCAGACCAAGTTTACTCATATATACTTTAGATTGATTTAAAACT
TCATTTTTAATTTAAAAGGATCTAGGTGAAGATCCTTTTTGATAATCTCATGACCAAAATCCCTTAACGT
GAGTTTTCGTTCCACTGAGCGTCAGACCCCGTAGAAAAGATCAAAGGATCTTCTTGAGATCCTTTTTTTC
TGCGCGTAATCTGCTGCTTGCAAACAAAAAAACCACCGCTACCAGCGGTGGTTTGTTTGCCGGATCAAGA
GCTACCAACTCTTTTTCCGAAGGTAACTGGCTTCAGCAGAGCGCAGATACCAAATACTGTTCTTCTAGTG
TAGCCGTAGTTAGGCCACCACTTCAAGAACTCTGTAGCACCGCCTACATACCTCGCTCTGCTAATCCTGT
TACCAGTGGCTGCTGCCAGTGGCGATAAGTCGTGTCTTACCGGGTTGGACTCAAGACGATAGTTACCGGA
TAAGGCGCAGCGGTCGGGCTGAACGGGGGGTTCGTGCACACAGCCCAGCTTGGAGCGAACGACCTACACC
GAACTGAGATACCTACAGCGTGAGCTATGAGAAAGCGCCACGCTTCCCGAAGGGAGAAAGGCGGACAGGT
ATCCGGTAAGCGGCAGGGTCGGAACAGGAGAGCGCACGAGGGAGCTTCCAGGGGGAAACGCCTGGTATCT
TTATAGTCCTGTCGGGTTTCGCCACCTCTGACTTGAGCGTCGATTTTTGTGATGCTCGTCAGGGGGGCGG
AGCCTATGGAAAAACGCCAGCAACGCGGCCTTTTTACGGTTCCTGGCCTTTTGCTGGCCTTTTGCTCACA
TGGCTCGACAGATCT
Features (pLannotate 1.2.2; 15 found; start..end, strand, type, name):
    140..517     +  enhancer       CMV enhancer: human cytomegalovirus immediate early enhancer
    519..718     +  promoter       CMV promoter: human cytomegalovirus (CMV) immediate early promoter
    857..989     +  intron         chimeric intron: chimera between introns from human β-globin and immunoglobulin heavy chain genes
   1034..1052    +  promoter       T7 promoter: promoter for bacteriophage T7 RNA polymerase
   1058..1120    +  CDS            RHO (fragment): OPSD_LOXAF - Also known as RH1. Experimental evidence at protein level: Swiss-Prot protein existence level 1. Photoreceptor required for image-forming vision at low light intensity. Required for photoreceptor cell viability after birth (By similarity). Light-induced isomerization of 11-cis to all-trans retinal triggers a conformational change that activates signaling via G- proteins (PubMed:15781694). Subsequent receptor phosphorylation mediates displacement of the bound G-protein alpha subunit by the arrestin SAG and terminates signaling (By similarity). From Loxodonta africana (African eleph
   1112..2041    +  CDS            Olfr1019: O1019_MOUSE - Also known as Mor180-1. Experimental evidence at protein level: Swiss-Prot protein existence level 1. Olfactory receptor that is activated by the binding of organosulfur odorants with thioether groups such as (methylthio)methanethiol (MTMT). The activity of this receptor is mediated by G proteins which activate adenylyl cyclase (Probable). From Mus musculus (Mouse).
   2092..2213    -  polyA_signal   SV40 poly(A) signal: SV40 polyadenylation signal
   2236..2304    -  CDS            large T antigen (fragment): large T antigen from SV40 (simian virus 40)
   2323..2390    +  CDS            lacZα (fragment): LacZα fragment of β-galactosidase; lacZ fragment
   2394..2822    +  rep_origin     f1 ori (sequence partly withheld): f1 bacteriophage origin of replication; arrow indicates direction of (+) strand synthesis
   2850..2949    -  misc_feature   bom (fragment): basis of mobility region from pBR322
   3051..3086    -  CDS            rop (fragment): Rop protein, which maintains plasmids at low copy number; rop
   3181..3285    +  promoter       AmpR promoter: bla
   3286..4146    +  CDS            AmpR: β-lactamase; bla; confers resistance to ampicillin, carbenicillin, and related antibiotics
   4317..4905    +  rep_origin     ori: high-copy-number ColE1/pMB1/pBR322/pUC origin of replication
