[The description below was written by a language model from this plasmid's Addgene catalogue record and pLannotate feature annotations shown in this document.]
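Description:
pCI-OR5P3 is a mammalian expression plasmid built on the Promega pCI backbone and carrying the human olfactory receptor OR5P3 (family 5, subfamily P, member 3). The roughly 0.9 kb receptor coding sequence was inserted between the NheI and NotI sites, both of which are retained. It is fused at its N terminus to a Rho tag, a short leader taken from the N terminus of rhodopsin. This tag is commonly added to odorant receptors to help them reach the cell surface in heterologous cells and to provide an epitope for detection.

Transcription is driven by the human cytomegalovirus immediate-early enhancer and promoter. A chimeric β-globin/immunoglobulin intron follows, which generally improves mRNA processing and expression, and an SV40 polyadenylation signal terminates the transcript. A T7 promoter sits just upstream of the tagged open reading frame, where it serves as a sequencing primer site and could support in vitro transcription.

The automated annotation labels the tag as an elephant rhodopsin fragment and the receptor as mouse Olfr1019. These are best-match homology calls rather than the true source: the position and length of the receptor feature fit the catalogued human OR5P3 insert.

In bacteria the plasmid replicates from a high-copy ColE1/pUC-type origin and is selected with ampicillin through the β-lactamase gene. An f1 origin allows single-stranded DNA production. The small lacZα, bom, rop and SV40 large T fragments are backbone remnants with no function. No mammalian selection marker is annotated, so the construct suits transient transfection. The associated study on odor coding by a mammalian receptor repertoire suggests it is used to express the receptor in cultured cells and test its responses to odorants.
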