Addgene plasmid #22326: pCI-OR5P3
Depositing lab: Hiroaki Matsunami. Depositing organization: Duke University. Publication: Odor coding by a Mammalian receptor repertoire. Saito H, Chi Q, Zhuang H, Matsunami H, Mainland JD. Sci Signal. 2009 . 2(60):ra9. 10.1126/scisignal.2000016 PubMed 19261596.
Backbone
  Vector backbone: pCI
  Backbone manufacturer: Promega
  Backbone size w/o insert (bp): 4006
  Vector type: Mammalian Expression
Growth in bacteria
  Bacterial resistance: Ampicillin, 100 μg/mL
  Growth temperature: 37°C
  Growth strain: DH5alpha
  Copy number: Unknown
Gene/Insert
  Gene/Insert name: OR5P3 (alt name: Homo sapiens olfactory receptor, family 5, subfamily P, member 3)
  Species: H. sapiens (human)
  Insert size (bp): 936
  GenBank ID: NM_153445
  Entrez Gene: OR5P3 (a.k.a. JCG1)
  Tag / fusion protein: Rho (N terminal on insert)
  Cloning method: Restriction Enzyme; 5′ cloning site NheI (not destroyed); 3′ cloning site NotI (not destroyed)
  Sequencing primers: 5′ T7; 3′ EBV-rev
Terms and licenses: Academic/Nonprofit Terms; Industry Terms: Not Available to Industry
How to cite: pCI-OR5P3 was a gift from Hiroaki Matsunami (Addgene plasmid # 22326 ; http://n2t.net/addgene:22326 ; RRID:Addgene_22326)
