>Addgene plasmid #22326 | pCI-OR5P3 | addgene partial sequence | sequence record 28158 | 22326 with T7
TAACTTCTACGTGCCCTTCTCCAATGCGACGGGTGTGGTACGCGAATTCACGCGTATGGGGACTGGAAAT
GACACCACTGTGGTAGAGTTTACTCTTTTGGGGTTATCCGAGGATACTACAGTTTGTGCTATTTTATTTC
TTGTGTTTCTAGGAATTTATGTTGTCACCTTAATGGGTAATATCAGCATAATTGTATTGATCAGAAGAAG
TCATCATCTTCATACACCCATGTACATTTTCCTCTGCCATTTGGCCTTTGTAGACATTGGGTACTCCTCA
TCAGTCACACCTGTCATGCTCATGAGCTTCCTAAGGAAAGAAACCTCTCTCCCTGTTGCTGGTTGTGTGG
CCCAGCTCTGTTCTGTAGTGACGTTTGGTACGGCCGAGTGCTTCCTGCTGGCTGCCATGGCCTATGATCG
CTATGTGGCCATCTGCTCACCCCTGCTCTACTCTACCTGCATGTCCCCTGGAGTCTGCATCATCTTAGTG
GGCATGTCCTACCTGGGTGGATGTGTGAATGCTTGGACATTCATTGGCTGCTTATTAAGACTGTCCTTCT
GTGGGCCAAATAAAGTCAATCACTTTTTCTGTGACTATTCACCACTTTTGAAGCTTGCTTGTTCCCATGA
TTTTACTTTTGAAATAATTCCAGCTATCTCTTCTGGATCTATCATTGTGGCCACTGTGTGTGTCATAGCC
ATATCCTACATCTATATCCTCATCACCATCCTGAAGATGCACTCCACCAAGGGCCGCCACAAGGCCCTTC
TCCCACCTGCAACCT
